>Addgene plasmid #176891 | pλPR cI-Elysis | addgene full sequence | sequence record 353592 | Addgene NGS Result
GGGCGAATTGGGCCCGACCAGAACACCTTGCCGATCAGCCAAACGTCTCTTCAGGCCACTGACTAGCGAT
AACTTTCCCCACAACGGAACAACTCTCATTGCATGGGATCATTGGGTACTGTGGGTTTAGTGGTTGTAAA
AACACCTGACCGCTATCCCTGATCAGTTTCTTGAAGGTAAACTCATCACCCCCAAGTCTGGCTATGCAGA
AATCACCTGGCTCAACAGCCTGCTCAGGGTCAACGAGAATTAACATTCCGTCAGGAAAGCTTGGCTTGGA
GCCTGTTGGTGCGGTCATGGAATTACCTTCAACCTCAAGCCAGAATGCAGAATCACTGGCTTTTTTGGTT
GTGCTTACCCATCTCTCCGCATCACCTTTGGTAAAGGTTCTAAGCTTAGGTGAGAACATCCCTGCCTGAA
CATGAGAAAAAACAGGGTACTCATACTCACTTCTAAGTGACGGCTGCATACTAACCGCTTCATACATCTC
GTAGATTTCTCTGGCGATTGAAGGGCTAAATTCTTCAACGCTAACTTTGAGAATTTTTGTAAGCAATGCG
GCGTTATAAGCATTTAATGCATTGATGCCATTAAATAAAGCACCAACGCCTGACTGCCCCATCCCCATCT
TGTCTGCGACAGATTCCTGGGATAAGCCAAGTTCATTTTTCTTTTTTTCATAAATTGCTTTAAGGCGACG
TGCGTCCTCAAGCTGCTCTTGTGTTAATGGTTTCTTTTTTGTGCTCATACGTTAAATCTATCACCGCAAG
GGATAAATATCTAACACCGTGCGTGTTGACTATTTTACCTCTGGCGGTGATAATGGTTGCATGTACTAAG
GAGGTTGTATGGAACAACGCATAACCCTGAAAGATTATGCAATGCGCTTTGGGCAAACCAAGACAGCTAA
AGGGCCGCGGGAATTCGATTTATGGTACGCTGGACTTTGTGGGATACCCTCGCTTTCCTGCTCCTGTTGA
GTTTATTGCTGCCGTCATTGCTTATTATGTTCATCCCGTCAACATTCAAACGGCCTGTCTCATCATGGAA
GGCGCTGAATTTACGGAAAACATTATTAATGGCGTCGAGCGTCCGGTTAAAGCCGCTGAATTGTTCGCGT
TTACCTTGCGTGTACGCGCAGGAAACACTGACGTTCTTACTGACGCAGAAGAAAACGTGCGTCAAAAATT
ACGTGCGGAAGGAGTGATGTAATGTAATCACTAGTGAATTCGCGGCCGCCTGCAGGTCGACCATATGGGA
GAGCTCCCAACGCGTTGGATGCATAGCTTGAGTATTCTATAGTGTCACCTAAATAGCTTGGCGTAATCAT
GGTCATAGCTGTTTCCTGTGTGAAATTGTTATCCGCTCACAATTCCACACAACATACGAGCCGGAAGCAT
AAAGTGTAAAGCCTGGGGTGCCTAATGAGTGAGCTAACTCACATTAATTGCGTTGCGCTCACTGCCCGCT
TTCCAGTCGGGAAACCTGTCGTGCCAGCTGCATTAATGAATCGGCCAACGCGCGGGGAGAGGCGGTTTGC
GTATTGGGCGCTCTTCCGCTTCCTCGCTCACTGACTCGCTGCGCTCGGTCGTTCGGCTGCGGCGAGCGGT
ATCAGCTCACTCAAAGGCGGTAATACGGTTATCCACAGAATCAGGGGATAACGCAGGAAAGAACATGTGA
GCAAAAGGCCAGCAAAAGGCCAGGAACCGTAAAAAGGCCGCGTTGCTGGCGTTTTTCCATAGGCTCCGCC
CCCCTGACGAGCATCACAAAAATCGACGCTCAAGTCAGAGGTGGCGAAACCCGACAGGACTATAAAGATA
CCAGGCGTTTCCCCCTGGAAGCTCCCTCGTGCGCTCTCCTGTTCCGACCCTGCCGCTTACCGGATACCTG
TCCGCCTTTCTCCCTTCGGGAAGCGTGGCGCTTTCTCATAGCTCACGCTGTAGGTATCTCAGTTCGGTGT
AGGTCGTTCGCTCCAAGCTGGGCTGTGTGCACGAACCCCCCGTTCAGCCCGACCGCTGCGCCTTATCCGG
TAACTATCGTCTTGAGTCCAACCCGGTAAGACACGACTTATCGCCACTGGCAGCAGCCACTGGTAACAGG
ATTAGCAGAGCGAGGTATGTAGGCGGTGCTACAGAGTTCTTGAAGTGGTGGCCTAACTACGGCTACACTA
GAAGAACAGTATTTGGTATCTGCGCTCTGCTGAAGCCAGTTACCTTCGGAAAAAGAGTTGGTAGCTCTTG
ATCCGGCAAACAAACCACCGCTGGTAGCGGTGGTTTTTTTGTTTGCAAGCAGCAGATTACGCGCAGAAAA
AAAGGATCTCAAGAAGATCCTTTGATCTTTTCTACGGGGTCTGACGCTCAGTGGAACGAAAACTCACGTT
AAGGGATTTTGGTCATGAGATTATCAAAAAGGATCTTCACCTAGATCCTTTTAAATTAAAAATGAAGTTT
TAAATCAATCTAAAGTATATATGAGTAAACTTGGTCTGACAGTTACCAATGCTTAATCAGTGAGGCACCT
ATCTCAGCGATCTGTCTATTTCGTTCATCCATAGTTGCCTGACTCCCCGTCGTGTAGATAACTACGATAC
GGGAGGGCTTACCATCTGGCCCCAGTGCTGCAATGATACCGCGAGACCCACGCTCACCGGCTCCAGATTT
ATCAGCAATAAACCAGCCAGCCGGAAGGGCCGAGCGCAGAAGTGGTCCTGCAACTTTATCCGCCTCCATC
CAGTCTATTAATTGTTGCCGGGAAGCTAGAGTAAGTAGTTCGCCAGTTAATAGTTTGCGCAACGTTGTTG
CCATTGCTACAGGCATCGTGGTGTCACGCTCGTCGTTTGGTATGGCTTCATTCAGCTCCGGTTCCCAACG
ATCAAGGCGAGTTACATGATCCCCCATGTTGTGCAAAAAAGCGGTTAGCTCCTTCGGTCCTCCGATCGTT
GTCAGAAGTAAGTTGGCCGCAGTGTTATCACTCATGGTTATGGCAGCACTGCATAATTCTCTTACTGTCA
TGCCATCCGTAAGATGCTTTTCTGTGACTGGTGAGTACTCAACCAAGTCATTCTGAGAATAGTGTATGCG
GCGACCGAGTTGCTCTTGCCCGGCGTCAATACGGGATAATACCGCGCCACATAGCAGAACTTTAAAAGTG
CTCATCATTGGAAAACGTTCTTCGGGGCGAAAACTCTCAAGGATCTTACCGCTGTTGAGATCCAGTTCGA
TGTAACCCACTCGTGCACCCAACTGATCTTCAGCATCTTTTACTTTCACCAGCGTTTCTGGGTGAGCAAA
AACAGGAAGGCAAAATGCCGCAAAAAAGGGAATAAGGGCGACACGGAAATGTTGAATACTCATACTCTTC
CTTTTTCAATATTATTGAAGCATTTATCAGGGTTATTGTCTCATGAGCGGATACATATTTGAATGTATTT
AGAAAAATAAACAAATAGGGGTTCCGCGCACATTTCCCCGAAAAGTGCCACCTGATGCGGTGTGAAATAC
CGCACAGATGCGTAAGGAGAAAATACCGCATCAGGAAATTGTAAGCGTTAATATTTTGTTAAAATTCGCG
TTAAATTTTTGTTAAATCAGCTCATTTTTTAACCAATAGGCCGAAATCGGCAAAATCCCTTATAAATCAA
AAGAATAGACCGAGATAGGGT
[37 nt withheld, positions 3662-3698]
AAAGAACGTGGACTCCAACGTCAAAGG
[49 nt withheld, positions 3726-3774]
T
[91 nt withheld, positions 3776-3866]
G
[124 nt withheld, positions 3868-3991]
CCATTCGCCATTCAGGCTGCGCAACTGTTGGGAAGGGCGATCGGTGCGGGCCTCTTCGCTATTACGCCAG
CTGGCGAAAGGGGGATGTGCTGCAAGGCGATTAAGTTGGGTAACGCCAGGGTTTTCCCAGTCACGACGTT
GTAAAACGACGGCCAGTGAATTGTAATACGACTCACTATA
Features (pLannotate 1.2.2; 16 found; start..end, strand, type, name):
     35..748     -  CDS            λ repressor (ts): temperature-sensitive variant of the phage λ repressor; cIts; thermosensitivity is conferred by the A67T mutation
    849..911     +  CDS            cro (fragment): RCRO_LAMBD - Experimental evidence at protein level: Swiss-Prot protein existence level 1. Plays an essential role in the switch from lysogenic to lytic state and in fine-tuning the lytic phase activation. Mediates the de- repression of the lytic promoters from repression by cI at an early stage of prophage induction. Turns down the expression of the transcriptional activator cII, a factor that initiates the expression of repressor cI, the major component promoting latency. Additionally, cro is able to directly bind to the promoter region of cI thereby preventing the transcription of cI repres
    932..1204    +  CDS            E: LYS_BPPHS - Experimental evidence at protein level: Swiss-Prot protein existence level 1. Induces host cell lysis. Inhibits the host translocase MraY activity that catalyzes the synthesis of lipid I, a necessary step for the host cell wall biosynthesis. From Enterobacteria phage phiX174 (Isolate Sanger) (Bacteriophage phi-X174).
   1222..1284    -  CDS            VESPI_VESMG (fragment): Experimental evidence at protein level: Swiss-Prot protein existence level 1. Shows contractile activity on isolated ileum smooth muscle. From Vespa magnifica (Hornet).
   1296..1314    -  promoter       SP6 promoter: promoter for bacteriophage SP6 RNA polymerase
   1356..1372    -  protein_bind   lac operator: The lac repressor binds to the lac operator to inhibit transcription in E. coli. This inhibition can be relieved by adding lactose or isopropyl-β-D-thiogalactopyranoside (IPTG). lac repressor encoded by lacI
   1380..1410    -  promoter       lac promoter: promoter for the E. coli lac operon
   1425..1446    -  protein_bind   CAP binding site: CAP binding activates transcription in the presence of cAMP. E. coli catabolite activator protein
   1459..1551    -  CDS            lacI (fragment): lac repressor; lacI; The lac repressor binds to the lac operator to inhibit transcription in E. coli. This inhibition can be relieved by adding lactose or isopropyl-β-D-thiogalactopyranoside (IPTG).
   1734..2322    -  rep_origin     ori: high-copy-number ColE1/pMB1/pBR322/pUC origin of replication
   2493..3353    -  CDS            AmpR: β-lactamase; bla; confers resistance to ampicillin, carbenicillin, and related antibiotics
   3354..3458    -  promoter       AmpR promoter: bla
   3485..3535    +  misc_feature   bom (fragment): basis of mobility region from pBR322
   3563..3991    -  rep_origin     f1 ori (sequence partly withheld): f1 bacteriophage origin of replication; arrow indicates direction of (+) strand synthesis
   3995..4152    -  CDS            lacZα (fragment): LacZα fragment of β-galactosidase; lacZ fragment
   4155..2       +  promoter       T7 promoter (across the origin): promoter for bacteriophage T7 RNA polymerase
