[The description below was written by a language model from this plasmid's Addgene catalogue record and pLannotate feature annotations shown in this document.]
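Description:
pλPR cI-Elysis is a 4,171 bp bacterial expression plasmid built on the Promega pGEM-T Easy cloning backbone and intended for producing E. coli bacterial ghost capsules, the emptied cell envelopes left after controlled lysis. It is maintained at high copy in E. coli through a ColE1/pUC-type origin and selected with ampicillin via the β-lactamase gene and its own promoter. The backbone also contributes an f1 phage origin, the interrupted lacZα region with lac promoter and operator, and flanking T7 and SP6 phage promoters that mainly serve as sequencing primer sites.

The roughly 1.2 kb insert combines a phage λ thermosensitive control module with the lysis gene E of bacteriophage PhiX174. The temperature-sensitive λ repressor (cI857 type, with the A67T change) is encoded on the reverse strand. Diverging from it is the λ PR region, followed by a short cro fragment and then the E coding sequence. Although the catalogue lists T7 as the promoter, this layout and the insert name indicate that functional control comes from λ PR. At a permissive temperature the repressor holds PR off, and a shift to higher temperature inactivates it, allowing E expression. Protein E inhibits the host MraY translocase needed for lipid I synthesis in cell wall assembly, causing lysis. The depositor notes that the commercial PhiX174 template carried two mutations in E, one of which creates a premature stop codon, and that extended PCR primers were used to override them. A short annotated match to a hornet peptide next to the SP6 promoter is most likely a spurious hit in polylinker sequence.
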