Addgene plasmid #176891: pλPR cI-Elysis
Purpose: Bacterial expression plasmids for production of E. coli bacterial ghost (BG) capsules
Depositing lab: James Inglese. Depositing organization: National Center for Advancing Translational Sciences (NCATS). Publication: In vivo quantitative high-throughput screening for drug discovery and comparative toxicology. Dranchak PK, Oliphant E, Queme B, Lamy L, Wang Y, Huang R, Xia M, Tao D, Inglese J. Dis Model Mech. 2023 Mar 1;16(3):dmm049863. doi: 10.1242/dmm.049863. Epub 2023 Mar 20. PubMed 36786055.
Backbone
  Vector backbone: pGEM T easy
  Backbone manufacturer: Promega
  Backbone size w/o insert (bp): 3015
  Total vector size (bp): 4171
  Vector type: Bacterial Expression
Growth in bacteria
  Bacterial resistance: Ampicillin, 50 μg/mL
  Growth temperature: Room Temperature
  Growth strain: DH5alpha
  Growth instructions: Growth temperature: 28C, shift to 42C for Lysis gene E induction
  Copy number: High Copy
Gene/Insert
  Gene/Insert name: Lysis E gene from PhiX174 and lambda PR-cI857 regulatory system (alt name: ƛPR-cI- ψX174 lysis E)
  Species: PhiX174
  Insert size (bp): 1173
  GenBank ID: KU646488
  Promoter: T7
  Cloning method: TOPO Cloning
  Sequencing primers: 5′ T7 promotor primer #69348-3; 3′ SP6
Resource information
  A portion of this plasmid was derived from a plasmid made by: We needed to re-clone (described in comments below) based on SR Kwon et al. (2005) "Generation of Edwardsiella tarda ghosts by bacteriophage PhiX174 lysis gene E." Aquaculture 250 16-21. doi.org/10.1016/j.aquaculture.2005.02.052
Terms and licenses: Academic/Nonprofit Terms; Industry Terms: Not Available to Industry
Depositor comments: Lysis plasmid pλPR cI-Elysis was prepared as described previously (Kwon et al., 2005), with some modifications. PhiX174 double-stranded DNA was purchase from New England BioLabs Inc., USA (N3023S), and Lysis E gene was obtained by PCR. It is important to note that Lysis E gene on PhiX174 from New England BioLabs is mutated on two sites (587 G->A, 833 G->A), with the first mutation resulting in a premature stop codon in position 7. To override the mutations, we had to design primers that were longer than the ones described elsewhere (Kwon et al., 2005). Primer Egene-F was 7 nucleotides longer (5′-ATGGTACGCTGGACTTTGTGGGATACC-3′) and primer Egene-R was 3 nucleotides longer (5′-ACATTACATCACTCCTTCCGCAC-3′). Please visit https://doi.org/10.1101/2022.08.26.505462 for bioRxiv preprint.
How to cite: pλPR cI-Elysis was a gift from James Inglese (Addgene plasmid # 176891 ; http://n2t.net/addgene:176891 ; RRID:Addgene_176891)
